Addgene plasmid #159934: V32M,L84M CoV-2 ORF8
Purpose: Protein overexpression in E.coli
Depositing lab: James Hurley. Depositing organization: University of California, Berkeley. Publication: Structure of SARS-CoV-2 ORF8, a rapidly evolving immune evasion protein. Flower TG, Buffalo CZ, Hooy RM, Allaire M, Ren X, Hurley JH. Proc Natl Acad Sci U S A. 2021 Jan 12;118(2):e2021785118. doi: 10.1073/pnas.2021785118. PubMed 33361333.
Backbone
  Vector backbone: 2B-T
  Vector type: Bacterial Expression
Growth in bacteria
  Bacterial resistance: Ampicillin, 100 μg/mL
  Growth temperature: 37°C
  Growth strain: DH5alpha
  Copy number: Low Copy
Gene/Insert
  Gene/Insert name: CoV-2 ORF8 18-121
  Species: CoV-2
  Mutation: V32M, L84M
  Entrez Gene: ORF8 (a.k.a. GU280_gp09)
  Promoter: T7
  Tag / fusion protein: 6x Histidine, TEV cleavable (N terminal on backbone)
  Cloning method: Ligation Independent Cloning
  Sequencing primers: 5′ Unknown
Terms and licenses: Academic/Nonprofit Terms; Industry Terms: Not Available to Industry
Depositor comments: Please visit https://www.biorxiv.org/content/10.1101/2020.08.27.270637v1.full for bioRxiv preprint.
How to cite: V32M,L84M CoV-2 ORF8 was a gift from James Hurley (Addgene plasmid # 159934 ; http://n2t.net/addgene:159934 ; RRID:Addgene_159934)
