[The description below was written by a language model from this plasmid's Addgene catalogue record and pLannotate feature annotations shown in this document.]
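Description:
V32M,L84M CoV-2 ORF8 is a 5.1 kb bacterial expression plasmid built on the 2B-T backbone, a T7-driven vector designed for ligation-independent cloning and made for overexpressing protein in E. coli. It is selected with ampicillin through a bla cassette under its native promoter. It replicates from a ColE1/pMB1-type origin accompanied by the pBR322 bom region and the rop gene. Rop holds copy number down, consistent with the "low copy" designation in the record. Two interrupted fragments of the tetracycline efflux gene and its promoter flank the expression cassette. These appear to be non-functional remnants of the pBR322-derived scaffold into which the cassette was inserted.

The payload is a fragment of SARS-CoV-2 ORF8 covering residues 18–121, carrying the V32M and L84M substitutions. Transcription runs from a T7 promoter, so expression requires a host that supplies T7 RNA polymerase. Translation starts from the phage T7 gene 10 ribosome binding site, and a T7 terminator closes the unit. The backbone contributes an N-terminal 6xHis tag followed by a TEV protease site, which allows metal-affinity purification and then removal of the tag. A short annotated match to a T7 gene 10-derived solubility tag lies downstream of the ORF8 coding region, before the terminator. The record lists no C-terminal fusion, so this is probably backbone sequence rather than part of the expressed protein. The record does not explain why the two methionine substitutions were made. The associated publication is a structural study of ORF8, so the plasmid's likely use is producing recombinant ORF8 for purification and structure determination.
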