Features (pLannotate 1.2.2; 16 found; start..end, strand, type, name):
    104..208     +  promoter       AmpR promoter: bla
    209..1069    +  CDS            AmpR: β-lactamase; bla; confers resistance to ampicillin, carbenicillin, and related antibiotics
   1240..1828    +  rep_origin     ori: high-copy-number ColE1/pMB1/pBR322/pUC origin of replication
   2014..2153    -  misc_feature   bom: basis of mobility region from pBR322
   2255..2446    -  CDS            rop: Rop protein, which maintains plasmids at low copy number; rop
   2463..2843    +  CDS            YPB1_ECOLX: Protein predicted: Swiss-Prot protein existence level 4. From Escherichia coli.
   3085..3985    -  CDS            TcR (fragment): tetracycline efflux protein; tet; confers resistance to tetracycline
   4007..4025    +  promoter       T7 promoter: promoter for bacteriophage T7 RNA polymerase
   4114..4136    +  RBS            RBS: efficient ribosome binding site from bacteriophage T7 gene 10 (Olins and Rangwala, 1989)
   4156..4173    +  CDS            6xHis: 6xHis affinity tag
   4174..4190    +  CDS            TEV site (fragment): tobacco etch virus (TEV) protease recognition and cleavage site
   4201..4512    +  CDS            NS8_SARS2 (fragment): Experimental evidence at protein level: Swiss-Prot protein existence level 1. Plays a role in modulating host immune response (PubMed:31986261). Binds to IL17RA receptor, leading to IL17 pathway activation and an increased secretion of pro-inflammatory factors. Contributes to cytokine storm during COVID-19 infection. From Severe acute respiratory syndrome coronavirus 2 (2019-nCoV) (SARS-CoV-2).
   4598..4647    +  CDS            SET1 (fragment): solubility-enhancement tag derived from T7 phage gene 10B
   4655..4702    +  terminator     T7 terminator: transcription terminator for bacteriophage T7 RNA polymerase
   4728..5020    -  CDS            TcR (fragment): tetracycline efflux protein; tet; confers resistance to tetracycline
   5068..5096    -  promoter       tet promoter: E. coli promoter for tetracycline efflux protein gene
>Addgene plasmid #159934 | V32M,L84M CoV-2 ORF8 | addgene full sequence | sequence record 311563 | Addgene NGS Result
TTCTTGAAGACGAAAGGGCCTCGTGATACGCCTATTTTTATAGGTTAATGTCATGATAATAATGGTTTCT
TAGACGTCAGGTGGCACTTTTCGGGGAAATGTGCGCGGAACCCCTATTTGTTTATTTTTCTAAATACATT
CAAATATGTATCCGCTCATGAGACAATAACCCTGATAAATGCTTCAATAACATTGAAAAAGGAAGAGTAT
GAGTATTCAACATTTCCGTGTCGCCCTTATTCCCTTTTTTGCGGCATTTTGCCTTCCTGTTTTTGCTCAC
CCAGAAACGCTGGTGAAAGTAAAAGATGCTGAAGATCAGTTGGGTGCACGAGTGGGTTACATCGAACTGG
ATCTCAACAGCGGTAAGATCCTTGAGAGTTTTCGCCCCGAAGAACGTTTTCCAATGATGAGCACTTTTAA
AGTTCTGCTATGTGGCGCGGTATTATCCCGTGTTGACGCCGGGCAAGAGCAACTCGGTCGCCGCATACAC
TATTCTCAGAATGACTTGGTTGAGTACTCACCAGTCACAGAAAAGCATCTTACGGATGGCATGACAGTAA
GAGAATTATGCAGTGCTGCCATAACCATGAGTGATAACACTGCGGCCAACTTACTTCTGACAACGATCGG
AGGACCGAAGGAGCTAACCGCTTTTTTGCACAACATGGGGGATCATGTAACTCGCCTTGATCGTTGGGAA
CCGGAGCTGAATGAAGCCATACCAAACGACGAGCGTGACACCACGATGCCTGCAGCAATGGCAACAACGT
TGCGCAAACTATTAACTGGCGAACTACTTACTCTAGCTTCCCGGCAACAATTAATAGACTGGATGGAGGC
GGATAAAGTTGCAGGACCACTTCTGCGCTCGGCCCTTCCGGCTGGCTGGTTTATTGCTGATAAATCTGGA
GCCGGTGAGCGTGGGTCTCGCGGTATCATTGCAGCACTGGGGCCAGATGGTAAGCCCTCCCGTATCGTAG
TTATCTACACGACGGGGAGTCAGGCAACTATGGATGAACGAAATAGACAGATCGCTGAGATAGGTGCCTC
ACTGATTAAGCATTGGTAACTGTCAGACCAAGTTTACTCATATATACTTTAGATTGATTTAAAACTTCAT
TTTTAATTTAAAAGGATCTAGGTGAAGATCCTTTTTGATAATCTCATGACCAAAATCCCTTAACGTGAGT
TTTCGTTCCACTGAGCGTCAGACCCCGTAGAAAAGATCAAAGGATCTTCTTGAGATCCTTTTTTTCTGCG
CGTAATCTGCTGCTTGCAAACAAAAAAACCACCGCTACCAGCGGTGGTTTGTTTGCCGGATCAAGAGCTA
CCAACTCTTTTTCCGAAGGTAACTGGCTTCAGCAGAGCGCAGATACCAAATACTGTCCTTCTAGTGTAGC
CGTAGTTAGGCCACCACTTCAAGAACTCTGTAGCACCGCCTACATACCTCGCTCTGCTAATCCTGTTACC
AGTGGCTGCTGCCAGTGGCGATAAGTCGTGTCTTACCGGGTTGGACTCAAGACGATAGTTACCGGATAAG
GCGCAGCGGTCGGGCTGAACGGGGGGTTCGTGCACACAGCCCAGCTTGGAGCGAACGACCTACACCGAAC
TGAGATACCTACAGCGTGAGCTATGAGAAAGCGCCACGCTTCCCGAAGGGAGAAAGGCGGACAGGTATCC
GGTAAGCGGCAGGGTCGGAACAGGAGAGCGCACGAGGGAGCTTCCAGGGGGAAACGCCTGGTATCTTTAT
AGTCCTGTCGGGTTTCGCCACCTCTGACTTGAGCGTCGATTTTTGTGATGCTCGTCAGGGGGGCGGAGCC
TATGGAAAAACGCCAGCAACGCGGCCTTTTTACGGTTCCTGGCCTTTTGCTGGCCTTTTGCTCACATGTT
CTTTCCTGCGTTATCCCCTGATTCTGTGGATAACCGTATTACCGCCTTTGAGTGAGCTGATACCGCTCGC
CGCAGCCGAACGACCGAGCGCAGCGAGTCAGTGAGCGAGGAAGCGGAAGAGCGCCTGATGCGGTATTTTC
TCCTTACGCATCTGTGCGGTATTTCACACCGCAATGGTGCACTCTCAGTACAATCTGCTCTGATGCCGCA
TAGTTAAGCCAGTATACACTCCGCTATCGCTACGTGACTGGGTCATGGCTGCGCCCCGACACCCGCCAAC
ACCCGCTGACGCGCCCTGACGGGCTTGTCTGCTCCCGGCATCCGCTTACAGACAAGCTGTGACCGTCTCC
GGGAGCTGCATGTGTCAGAGGTTTTCACCGTCATCACCGAAACGCGCGAGGCAGCTGCGGTAAAGCTCAT
CAGCGTGGTCGTGAAGCGATTCACAGATGTCTGCCTGTTCATCCGCGTCCAGCTCGTTGAGTTTCTCCAG
AAGCGTTAATGTCTGGCTTCTGATAAAGCGGGCCATGTTAAGGGCGGTTTTTTCCTGTTTGGTCACTGAT
GCCTCCGTGTAAGGGGGATTTCTGTTCATGGGGGTAATGATACCGATGAAACGAGAGAGGATGCTCACGA
TACGGGTTACTGATGATGAACATGCCCGGTTACTGGAACGTTGTGAGGGTAAACAACTGGCGGTATGGAT
GCGGCGGGACCAGAGAAAAATCACTCAGGGTCAATGCCAGCGCTTCGTTAATACAGATGTAGGTGTTCCA
CAGGGTAGCCAGCAGCATCCTGCGATGCAGATCCGGAACATAATGGTGCAGGGCGCTGACTTCCGCGTTT
CCAGACTTTACGAAACACGGAAACCGAAGACCATTCATGTTGTTGCTCAGGTCGCAGACGTTTTGCAGCA
GCAGTCGCTTCACGTTCGCTCGCGTATCGGTGATTCATTCTGCTAACCAGTAAGGCAACCCCGCCAGCCT
AGCCGGGTCCTCAACGACAGGAGCACGATCATGCGCACCCGTGGCCAGGACCCAACGCTGCCCGAGATGC
GCCGCGTGCGGCTGCTGGAGATGGCGGACGCGATGGATATGTTCTGCCAAGGGTTGGTTTGCGCATTCAC
AGTTCTCCGCAAGAATTGATTGGCTCCAATTCTTGGAGTGGTGAATCCGTTAGCGAGGTGCCGCCGGCTT
CCATTCAGGTCGAGGTGGCCCGGCTCCATGCACCGCGACGCAACGCGGGGAGGCAGACAAGGTATAGGGC
GGCGCCTACAATCCATGCCAACCCGTTCCATGTGCTCGCCGAGGCGGCATAAATCGCCGTGACGATCAGC
GGTCCAATGATCGAAGTTAGGCTGGTAAGAGCCGCGAGCGATCCTTGAAGCTGTCCCTGATGGTCGTCAT
CTACCTGCCTGGACAGCATGGCCTGCAACGCGGGCATCCCGATGCCGCCGGAAGCGAGAAGAATCATAAT
GGGGAAGGCCATCCAGCCTCGCGTCGCGAACGCCAGCAAGACGTAGCCCAGCGCGTCGGCCGCCATGCCG
GCGATAATGGCCTGCTTCTCGCCGAAACGTTTGGTGGCGGGACCAGTGACGAAGGCTTGAGCGAGGGCGT
GCAAGATTCCGAATACCGCAAGCGACAGGCCGATCATCGTCGCGCTCCAGCGAAAGCGGTCCTCGCCGAA
AATGACCCAGAGCGCTGCCGGCACCTGTCCTACGAGTTGCATGATAAAGAAGACAGTCATAAGTGCGGCG
ACGATAGTCATGCCCCGCGCCCACCGGAAGGAGCTGACTGGGTTGAAGGCTCTCAAGGGCATCGGTCGAC
GCTCTCCCTTATGCGACTCCTGCATTAGGAAGCAGCCCAGTAGTAGGTTGAGGCCGTTGAGCACCGCCGC
CGCAAGGAATGGTGCATGCAAGGAGATGGCGCCCAACAGTCCCCCGGCCACGGGGCCTGCCACCATACCC
ACGCCGAAACAAGCGCTCATGAGCCCGAAGTGGCGAGCCCGATCTTCCCCATCGGTGATGTCGGCGATAT
AGGCGCCAGCAACCGCACCTGTGGCGCCGGTGATGCCGGCCACGATGCGTCCGGCGTAGAGGATCGAGAT
CTCGATCCCGCGAAATTAATACGACTCACTATAGGGAGACCACAACGGTTTCCCTCTAGTGCCGGCTCCG
GAGAGCTCTTTAATTAAGCGGCCGCCCTGCAGGACTCGAGTTCTAGAAATAATTTTGTTTAACTTTAAGA
AGGAGATATACATATGAAATCTTCTCACCATCACCATCACCATGAAAACCTGTACTTCCAATCCAATGCA
CAAGAATGCTCTTTGCAGTCTTGTACACAGCATCAACCTTATATGGTCGATGATCCTTGCCCGATTCACT
TTTACAGTAAATGGTATATCAGGGTAGGGGCCCGAAAAAGCGCACCATTGATTGAATTGTGTGTGGACGA
GGCAGGGAGCAAAAGTCCGATTCAATACATTGACATCGGTAATTATACTGTCAGTTGTATGCCCTTTACG
ATCAACTGCCAAGAACCCAAACTGGGGAGCTTGGTGGTCCGATGTTCCTTCTATGAAGATTTTCTTGAGT
ATCACGATGTCAGGGTGGTCCTTGACTTTATATAATAACATTGGAAGTGGATAACGGATCCGCGATCGCG
GCGCGCCACCTGGTGGCCGGCCGGTACCACGCGTGCGCGCTGATCCGGCTGCTAACAAAGCCCGAAAGGA
AGCTGAGTTGGCTGCTGCCACCGCTGAGCAATAACTAGCATAACCCCTTGGGGCCTCTAAACGGGTCTTG
AGGGGTTTTTTGCTGAAAGGAGGAACTATATCCGGATATCCACAGGACGGGTGTGGTCGCCATGATCGCG
TAGTCGATAGTGGCTCCAAGTAGCGAAGCGAGCAGGACTGGGCGGCGGCCAAAGCGGTCGGACAGTGCTC
CGAGAACGGGTGCGCATAGAAATTGCATCAACGCATATAGCGCTAGCAGCACGCCATAGTGACTGGCGAT
GCTGTCGGAATGGACGATATCCCGCAAGAGGCCCGGCAGTACCGGCATAACCAAGCCTATGCCTACAGCA
TCCAGGGTGACGGTGCCGAGGATGACGATGAGCGCATTGTTAGATTTCATACACGGTGCCTGACTGCGTT
AGCAATTTAACTGTGATAAACTACCGCATTAAAGCTTATCGATGATAAGCTGTCAAACATGAGAA
