>Addgene plasmid #159934 | V32M,L84M CoV-2 ORF8 | depositor partial sequence | sequence record 309494 | His tag-TEVsite-Covid19-Orf8 (18-121)-V32M/L84M
ATGAAATCTTCTCACCATCACCATCACCATGAAAACCTGTACTTCCAATCCAATGCACAAGAATGCTCTT
TGCAGTCTTGTACACAGCATCAACCTTATATGGTCGATGATCCTTGCCCGATTCACTTTTACAGTAAATG
GTATATCAGGGTAGGGGCCCGAAAAAGCGCACCATTGATTGAATTGTGTGTGGACGAGGCAGGGAGCAAA
AGTCCGATTCAATACATTGACATCGGTAATTATACTGTCAGTTGTATGCCCTTTACGATCAACTGCCAAG
AACCCAAACTGGGGAGCTTGGTGGTCCGATGTTCCTTCTATGAAGATTTTCTTGAGTATCACGATGTCAG
GGTGGTCCTTGACTTTATA
